>Addgene plasmid #225351 | aTY171_pPGK1_iRFP_WPRE | addgene full sequence | sequence record 448305 | Addgene NGS Result
CTGATGAGACGAACGGGGTAGGGGAGGCGCTTTTCCCAAGGCAGTCTGGAGCATGCGCTTTAGCAGCCCC
GCTGGGCACTTGGCGCTACACAAGTGGCCTCTGGCCTCGCACACATTCCACATCCACCGGTAGGCGCCAA
CCGGCTCCGTTCTTTGGTGGCCCCTTCGCGCCACCTTCTACTCCTCCCCTAGTCAGGAAGTTCCCCCCCG
CCCCGCAGCTCGCGTCGTGCAGGACGTGACAAATGGAAGTAGCATGTCTCACTAGGCTCGTGCAGATGGA
CAGCACCGCTGAGCAATGGAAGCGGGTAGGCCTTTGGGGCAGCGGCCAATAGCAGCTTTGCTCCTTCGCT
TTCTGGGCTCAGAGGCTGGGAAGGGGTGGGTCCGGGGGCGGGCTCAGGGGCGGGCTCAGGGGCGGGGCGG
GCGCCCGAAGGTCCTCCGGAGGCCCGGCATTCTGCACGCTTCAAAAGCGCACGTCTGCCGCGCTGTTCTC
CTCTTCCTCATCTCCGGGCCTTTCGACCTGCAGCCCAAGCTTGTCGACGCCACTATGGCGCGTAAGGTCG
ATCTCACCTCCTGCGATCGCGAGCCGATCCACATCCCCGGCAGCATTCAGCCGTGCGGCTGCCTGCTAGC
CTGCGACGCGCAGGCGGTGCGGATCACGCGCATTACGGAAAATGCCGGCGCGTTCTTTGGACGCGAAACT
CCGCGGGTCGGTGAGCTACTCGCCGATTACTTTGGCGAAACCGAAGCCCATGCGCTGCGCAACGCACTGG
CGCAGTCCTCCGATCCAAAGCGACCGGCGCTGATCTTCGGTTGGCGCGACGGCCTGACCGGCCGCACCTT
CGACATCTCACTGCATCGCCATGACGGTACATCGATCATCGAGTTCGAGCCTGCGGCGGCCGAACAGGCC
GACAATCCGCTGCGGCTGACGCGGCAGATCATCGCGCGCACCAAAGAACTGAAGTCGCTCGAAGAGATGG
CCGCACGGGTGCCGCGCTATCTGCAGGCGATGCTCGGCTATCACCGCGTGATGTTGTACCGCTTCGCGGA
CGACGGCTCCGGGATGGTGATCGGCGAGGCGAAGCGCAGCGACCTGGAGAGCTTTCTCGGTCAGCACTTT
CCGGCGTCGCTGGTCCCGCAGCAGGCGCGGCTACTGTACTTGAAGAACGCGATCCGCGTGGTATCGGATT
CGCGCGGCATCAGCAGCCGGATCGTGCCCGAGCACGACGCCTCCGGCGCCGCGCTCGATCTGTCGTTCGC
GCACCTGCGCAGCATCTCGCCCTGCCATCTCGAATTTCTGCGGAACATGGGCGTCAGCGCCTCGATGTCG
CTGTCGATCATCATTGACGGCACGCTATGGGGATTGATCATCTGTCATCATTACGAGCCGCGTGCCGTGC
CGATGGCGCAGCGCGTCGCGGCCGAAATGTTCGCCGACTTCTTATCGCTGCACTTCACCGCCGCCCACCA
CCAACGCGGATCCGGATCCTAAGCTTATCGATAATCAACCTCTGGATTACAAAATTTGTGAAAGATTGAC
TGGTATTCTTAACTATGTTGCTCCTTTTACGCTATGTGGATACGCTGCTTTAATGCCTTTGTATCATGCT
ATTGCTTCCCGTATGGCTTTCATTTTCTCCTCCTTGTATAAATCCTGGTTGCTGTCTCTTTATGAGGAGT
TGTGGCCCGTTGTCAGGCAACGTGGCGTGGTGTGCACTGTGTTTGCTGACGCAACCCCCACTGGTTGGGG
CATTGCCACCACCTGTCAGCTCCTTTCCGGGACTTTCGCTTTCCCCCTCCCTATTGCCACGGCGGAACTC
ATCGCCGCCTGCCTTGCCCGCTGCTGGACAGGGGCTCGGCTGTTGGGCACTGACAATTCCGTGGTGTTGT
CGGGGAAATCATCGTCCTTTCCTTGGCTGCTCGCCTGTGTTGCCACCTGGATTCTGCGCGGGACGTCCTT
CTGCTACGTCCCTTCGGCCCTCAATCCAGCGGACCTTCCTTCCCGCGGCCTGCTGCCGGCTCTGCGGCCT
CTTCCGCGTCTTCGCCTTCGCCCTCAGACGAGTCGGATCTCCCTTTGGGCCGCCTCCCCGCATGCTGCGT
CTCAAGCATACACGATACCGTCGACCTCGAGGGAATTAATTCGAGCTCGGTACCTTTAAGACCAATGACT
TACAAGGCAGCTGTAGATCTTAGCCACTTTTTAAAAGAAAAGGGGGGACTGGAAGGGCTAATTCACTCCC
AACGAAGACAAGATCTGCTTTTTGCTTGTACTGGGTTTCTCTGGTTAGACCAGATCTGAGCCTGGGAGCT
CTCTGGCTAACTAGGGAACCCACTGCTTAAGCCTCAATAAAGCTTGCCTTGAGTGCTTCAAGTAGTGTGT
GCCCGTCTGTTGTGTGACTCTGGTAACTAGAGATCCCTCAGACCCTTTTAGTCAGTGTGGAAAATCTCTA
GCAGCATCTAGAATTAATTCCGTGTATTCTATAGTGTCACCTAAATCGTATGTGTATGATACATAAGGTT
ATGTATTAATTGTAGCCGCGTTCTAACGACAATATGTACAAGCCTAATTGTGTAGCATCTGGCTTACTGA
AGCAGACCCTATCATCTCTCTCGTAAACTGCCGTCAGAGTCGGTTTGGTTGGACGAACCTTCTGAGTTTC
TGGTAACGCCGTCCCGCACCCGGAAATGGTCAGCGAACCAATCAGCAGGGTCATCGCTAGCCAGATCCTC
TACGCCGGACGCATCGTGGCCGGCATCACCGGCGCCACAGGTGCGGTTGCTGGCGCCTATATCGCCGACA
TCACCGATGGGGAAGATCGGGCTCGCCACTTCGGGCTCATGAGCGCTTGTTTCGGCGTGGGTATGGTGGC
AGGCCCCGTGGCCGGGGGACTGTTGGGCGCCATCTCCTTGCATGCACCATTCCTTGCGGCGGCGGTGCTC
AACGGCCTCAACCTACTACTGGGCTGCTTCCTAATGCAGGAGTCGCATAAGGGAGAGCGTCGAATGGTGC
ACTCTCAGTACAATCTGCTCTGATGCCGCATAGTTAAGCCAGCCCCGACACCCGCCAACACCCGCTGACG
CGCCCTGACGGGCTTGTCTGCTCCCGGCATCCGCTTACAGACAAGCTGTGACCATCTCCGGGAGCTGCAT
GTGTCAGAGGTTTTCACCGTCATCACCGAAACGCGCGAGATGAAAGGGCCTCGTGATACGCCTATTTTTA
TAGGTTAATGTCATGATAATAATGGTTTCTTAGACGTCAGGTGGCACTTTTCGGGGAAATGTGCCGAGCG
GCCGCACGGTTATCCACAGAATCAGGGGATAACGCAGGAAAGAACATGTGAGCAAAAGGCCAGCAAAAGG
CCAGGAACCGTAAAAAGGCCGCGTTGCTGGCGTTTTTCCATAGGCTCCGCCCCCCTGACGAGCATCACAA
AAATCGACGCTCAAGTCAGAGGTGGCGAAACCCGACAGGACTATAAAGATACCAGGCGTTTCCCCCTGGA
AGCTCCCTCGTGCGCTCTCCTGTTCCGACCCTGCCGCTTACCGGATACCTGTCCGCCTTTCTCCCTTCGG
GAAGCGTGGCGCTTTCTCATAGCTCACGCTGTAGGTATCTCAGTTCGGTGTAGGTCGTTCGCTCCAAGCT
GGGCTGTGTGCACGAACCCCCCGTTCAGCCCGACCGCTGCGCCTTATCCGGTAACTATCGTCTTGAGTCC
AACCCGGTAAGACACGACTTATCGCCACTGGCAGCAGCCACTGGTAACAGGATTAGCAGAGCGAGGTATG
TAGGCGGTGCTACAGAGTTCTTGAAGTGGTGGCCTAACTACGGCTACACTAGAAGAACAGTATTTGGTAT
CTGCGCTCTGCTGAAGCCAGTTACCTTCGGAAAAAGAGTTGGTAGCTCTTGATCCGGCAAACAAACCACC
GCTGGTAGCGGTGGTTTTTTTGTTTGCAAGCAGCAGATTACGCGCAGAAAAAAAGGATCTCAAGAAGATC
CTTTGATCTTTTCTACGGGGTCTGACGCTCAGTGGAACGAAAACTCACGTTAAGGGATTTTGGTCATGAC
TGATCCTTCAACTCAGCAAAAGTTCGATTTATTCAACAAAGCCACGTTGTGTCTCAAAATCTCTGATGTT
ACATTGCACAAGATAAAAATATATCATCATGAACAATAAAACTGTCTGCTTACATAAACAGTAATACAAG
GGGTGTTATGAGCCATATTCAACGGGAAACGTCTTGCTCCAGGCCGCGATTAAATTCCAACATGGATGCT
GATTTATATGGGTATAAATGGGCTCGCGATAATGTCGGGCAATCAGGTGCGACAATCTATCGATTGTATG
GGAAGCCCGATGCGCCAGAGTTGTTTCTGAAACATGGCAAAGGTAGCGTTGCCAATGATGTTACAGATGA
GATGGTCAGACTAAACTGGCTGACGGAATTTATGCCTCTTCCGACCATCAAGCATTTTATCCGTACTCCT
GATGATGCATGGTTACTCACCACTGCGATCCCCGGGAAAACAGCATTCCAGGTATTAGAAGAATATCCTG
ATTCAGGTGAAAATATTGTTGATGCGCTGGCAGTGTTCCTGCGCCGGTTGCATTCGATTCCTGTTTGTAA
TTGTCCTTTTAACAGCGATCGCGTATTTCGCCTCGCTCAGGCGCAATCACGAATGAATAACGGTTTGGTT
GATGCGAGTGATTTTGATGACGAGCGTAATGGCTGGCCTGTTGAACAAGTCTGGAAAGAAATGCATAAGC
TTTTGCCATTCTCACCGGATTCAGTCGTCACTCATGGTGATTTCTCACTTGATAACCTTATTTTTGACGA
GGGGAAATTAATAGGTTGTATTGATGTTGGACGAGTCGGAATCGCAGACCGATACCAGGATCTTGCCATC
CTATGGAACTGCCTCGGTGAGTTTTCTCCTTCATTACAGAAACGGCTTTTTCAAAAATATGGTATTGATA
ATCCTGATATGAATAAATTGCAGTTTCATTTGATGCTCGATGAGTTTTTCTAATCAGAATTGGTTAATTG
GTTGTAACACGCGGCCGCCAATTTTTTACGGTTCCTGGCCTTTTGCTGGCCTTTTGCTCACATGTTCTTT
CCTGCGTTATCCCCTGATTCTGTGGATAACCGTATTACCGCCTTTGAGTGAGCTGATACCGCTCGCCGCA
GCCGAACGACCGAGCGCAGCGAGTCAGTGAGCGAGGAAGCGGAAGAGCGCCCAATACGCAAACCGCCTCT
CCCCGCGCGTTGGCCGATTCATTAATGCAGCTGTGGAATGTGTGTCAGTTAGGGTGTGGAAAGTCCCCAG
GCTCCCCAGCAGGCAGAAGTATGCAAAGCATGCATCTCAATTAGTCAGCAACCAGGTGTGGAAAGTCCCC
AGGCTCCCCAGCAGGCAGAAGTATGCAAAGCATGCATCTCAATTAGTCAGCAACCATAGTCCCGCCCCTA
ACTCCGCCCATCCCGCCCCTAACTCCGCCCAGTTCCGCCCATTCTCCGCCCCATGGCTGACTAATTTTTT
TTATTTATGCAGAGGCCGAGGCCGCCTCGGCCTCTGAGCTATTCCAGAAGTAGTGAGGAGGCTTTTTTGG
AGGCCTAGGCTTTTGCAAAAAGCTTGGACACAAGACAGGCTTGCGAGATATGTTTGAGAATACCACTTTA
TCCCGCGTCAGGGAGAGGCAGTGCGTAAAAAGACGCGGACTCATGTGAAATACTGGTTTTTAGTGCGCCA
GATCTCTATAATCTCGCGCAACCTATTTTCCCCTCGAACACTTTTTAAGCCGTAGATAAACAGGCTGGGA
CACTTCACATGAGCGAAAAATACATCGTCACCTGGGACATGTTGCAGATCCATGCACGTAAACTCGCAAG
CCGACTGATGCCTTCTGAACAATGGAAAGGCATTATTGCCGTAAGCCGTGGCGGTCTGTACCGGGTGCGT
TACTGGCGCGTGAACTGGGTATTCGTCATGTCGATACCGTTTGTATTTCCAGCTACGATCACGACAACCA
GCGCGAGCTTAAAGTGCTGAAACGCGCAGAAGGCGATGGCGAAGGCTTCATCGTTATTGATGACCTGGTG
GATACCGGTGGTACTGCGGTTGCGATTCGTGAAATGTATCCAAAAGCGCACTTTGTCACCATCTTCGCAA
AACCGGCTGGTCGTCCGCTGGTTGATGACTATGTTGTTGATATCCCGCAAGATACCTGGATTGAACAGCC
GTGGGATATGGGCGTCGTATTCGTCCCGCCAATCTCCGGTCGCTAATCTTTTCAACGCCTGGCACTGCCG
GGCGTTGTTCTTTTTAACTTCAGGCGGGTTACAATAGTTTCCAGTAAGTATTCTGGAGGCTGCATCCATG
ACACAGGCAAACCTGAGCGAAACCCTGTTCAAACCCCGCTTTAAACATCCTGAAACCTCGACGCTAGTCC
GCCGCTTTAATCACGGCGCACAACCGCCTGTGCAGTCGGCCCTTGATGGTAAAACCATCCCTCACTGGTA
TCGCATGATTAACCGTCTGATGTGGATCTGGCGCGGCATTGACCCACGCGAAATCCTCGACGTCCAGGCA
CGTATTGTGATGAGCGATGCCGAACGTACCGACGATGATTTATACGATACGGTGATTGGCTACCGTGGCG
GCAACTGGATTTATGAGTGGGCCCCGGATCTTTGTGAAGGAACCTTACTTCTGTGGTGTGACATAATTGG
ACAAACTACCTACAGAGATTTAAAGCTCTAAGGTAAATATAAAATTTTTAAGTGTATAATGTGTTAAACT
ACTGATTCTAATTGTTTGTGTATTTTAGATTCCAACCTATGGAACTGATGAATGGGAGCAGTGGTGGAAT
GCCTTTAATGAGGAAAACCTGTTTTGCTCAGAAGAAATGCCATCTAGTGATGATGAGGCTACTGCTGACT
CTCAACATTCTACTCCTCCAAAAAAGAAGAGAAAGGTAGAAGACCCCAAGGACTTTCCTTCAGAATTGCT
AAGTTTTTTGAGTCATGCTGTGTTTAGTAATAGAACTCTTGCTTGCTTTGCTATTTACACCACAAAGGAA
AAAGCTGCACTGCTATACAAGAAAATTATGGAAAAATATTCTGTAACCTTTATAAGTAGGCATAACAGTT
ATAATCATAACATACTGTTTTTTCTTACTCCACACAGGCATAGAGTGTCTGCTATTAATAACTATGCTCA
AAAATTGTGTACCTTTAGCTTTTTAATTTGTAAAGGGGTTAATAAGGAATATTTGATGTATAGTGCCTTG
ACTAGAGATCATAATCAGCCATACCACATTTGTAGAGGTTTTACTTGCTTTAAAAAACCTCCCACACCTC
CCCCTGAACCTGAAACATAAAATGAATGCAATTGTTGTTGTTAACTTGTTTATTGCAGCTTATAATGGTT
ACAAATAAAGCAATAGCATCACAAATTTCACAAATAAAGCATTTTTTTCACTGCATTCTAGTTGTGGTTT
GTCCAAACTCATCAATGTATCTTATCATGTCTGGATCAACTGGATAACTCAAGCTAACCAAAATCATCCC
AAACTTCCCACCCCATACCCTATTACCACTGCCAATTACCTGTGGTTTCATTTACTCTAAACCTGTGATT
CCTCTGAATTATTTTCATTTTAAAGAAATTGTATTTGTTAAATATGTACTACAAACTTAGTAGTTGGAAG
GGCTAATTCACTCCCAAAGAAGACAAGATATCCTTGATCTGTGGATCTACCACACACAAGGCTACTTCCC
TGATTAGCAGAACTACACACCAGGGCCAGGGGTCAGATATCCACTGACCTTTGGATGGTGCTACAAGCTA
GTACCAGTTGAGCCAGATAAGGTAGAAGAGGCCAATAAAGGAGAGAACACCAGCTTGTTACACCCTGTGA
GCCTGCATGGGATGGATGACCCGGAGAGAGAAGTGTTAGAGTGGAGGTTTGACAGCCGCCTAGCATTTCA
TCACGTGGCCCGAGAGCTGCATCCGGAGTACTTCAAGAACTGCTGATATCGAGCTTGCTACAAGGGACTT
TCCGCTGGGGACTTTCCAGGGAGGCGTGGCCTGGGCGGGACTGGGGAGTGGCGAGCCCTCAGATCCTGCA
TATAAGCAGCTGCTTTTTGCCTGTACTGGGACTCTCTGGTTAGACCAGATCTGAGCCTGGGAGCTCTCTG
GCTAACTAGGGAACCCACTGCTTAAGCCTCAATAAAGCTTGCCTTGAGTGCTTCAAGTAGTGTGTGCCCG
TCTGTTGTGTGACTCTGGTAACTAGAGATCCCTCAGACCCTTTTAGTCAGTGTGGAAAATCTCTAGCAGT
GGCGCCCGAACAGGGACTTGAAAGCGAAAGGGAAACCAGAGGAGCTCTCTCGACGCAGGACTCGGCTTGC
TGAAGCGCGCACGGCAAGAGGCGAGGGGCGGCGACTGGTGAGTACGCCAAAAATTTTGACTAGCGGAGGC
TAGAAGGAGAGAGATGGGTGCGAGAGCGTCAGTATTAAGCGGGGGAGAATTAGATCGCGATGGGAAAAAA
TTCGGTTAAGGCCAGGGGGAAAGAAAAAATATAAATTAAAACATATAGTATGGGCAAGCAGGGAGCTAGA
ACGATTCGCAGTTAATCCTGGCCTGTTAGAAACATCAGAAGGCTGTAGACAAATACTGGGACAGCTACAA
CCATCCCTTCAGACAGGATCAGAAGAACTTAGATCATTATATAATACAGTAGCAACCCTCTATTGTGTGC
ATCAAAGGATAGAGATAAAAGACACCAAGGAAGCTTTAGACAAGATAGAGGAAGAGCAAAACAAAAGTAA
GACCACCGCACAGCAAGCGGCCGGCCGCTGATCTTCAGACCTGGAGGAGGAGATATGAGGGACAATTGGA
GAAGTGAATTATATAAATATAAAGTAGTAAAAATTGAACCATTAGGAGTAGCACCCACCAAGGCAAAGAG
AAGAGTGGTGCAGAGAGAAAAAAGAGCAGTGGGAATAGGAGCTTTGTTCCTTGGGTTCTTGGGAGCAGCA
GGAAGCACTATGGGCGCAGCGTCAATGACGCTGACGGTACAGGCCAGACAATTATTGTCTGGTATAGTGC
AGCAGCAGAACAATTTGCTGAGGGCTATTGAGGCGCAACAGCATCTGTTGCAACTCACAGTCTGGGGCAT
CAAGCAGCTCCAGGCAAGAATCCTGGCTGTGGAAAGATACCTAAAGGATCAACAGCTCCTGGGGATTTGG
GGTTGCTCTGGAAAACTCATTTGCACCACTGCTGTGCCTTGGAATGCTAGTTGGAGTAATAAATCTCTGG
AACAGATTTGGAATCACACGACCTGGATGGAGTGGGACAGAGAAATTAACAATTACACAAGCTTAATACA
CTCCTTAATTGAAGAATCGCAAAACCAGCAAGAAAAGAATGAACAAGAATTATTGGAATTAGATAAATGG
GCAAGTTTGTGGAATTGGTTTAACATAACAAATTGGCTGTGGTATATAAAATTATTCATAATGATAGTAG
GAGGCTTGGTAGGTTTAAGAATAGTTTTTGCTGTACTTTCTATAGTGAATAGAGTTAGGCAGGGATATTC
ACCATTATCGTTTCAGACCCACCTCCCAACCCCGAGGGGACCCGACAGGCCCGAAGGAATAGAAGAAGAA
GGTGGAGAGAGAGACAGAGACAGATCCATTCGATTAGTGAACGGATCTCGACGGTATCGCCAAATGGCAG
TATTCATCCACAATTTTAAAAGAAAAGGGGGGATTGGGGGGTACAGTGCAGGGGAAAGAATAGTAGACAT
AATAGCAACAGACATACAAACTAAAGAATTACAAAAACAAATTACAAAAATTCAAAATTTTCGGGTTTAT
TACAGGGACAGCAGAGATCCAGTTTGGCCCT
Features (pLannotate 1.2.2; 29 found; start..end, strand, type, name):
     16..515     +  promoter       PGK promoter: mouse phosphoglycerate kinase 1 promoter
    545..1477    +  CDS            iRFP670: iRFP670 is a basic (constitutively fluorescent) near ir fluorescent protein published in 2013, derived from Rhodopseudomonas palustris CGA009. It has low acid sensitivity. It requires the cofactor biliverdin for fluorescence.
   1503..2091    +  misc_feature   WPRE: woodchuck hepatitis virus posttranscriptional regulatory element
   2113..2133    +  misc_feature   MCS (fragment): pBluescript multiple cloning site
   2150..2218    +  CDS            nef (fragment): NEF_HV1Z2 - Experimental evidence at protein level: Swiss-Prot protein existence level 1. Extracellular Nef protein targets CD4(+) T-lymphocytes for apoptosis by interacting with CXCR4 surface receptors. From Human immunodeficiency virus type 1 group M subtype D (isolate Z2/CDC-Z34) (HIV-1).
   2220..2453    +  LTR            3' LTR (ΔU3): self-inactivating 3' long terminal repeat (LTR) from HIV-1
   2478..2496    -  promoter       SP6 promoter: promoter for bacteriophage SP6 RNA polymerase
   2724..3003    +  CDS            TcR (fragment): tetracycline efflux protein; tet; confers resistance to tetracycline
   3004..3052    -  misc_feature   bom (fragment): basis of mobility region from pBR322
   3154..3189    -  CDS            rop (fragment): Rop protein, which maintains plasmids at low copy number; rop
   3395..3983    -  rep_origin     ori: high-copy-number ColE1/pMB1/pBR322/pUC origin of replication
   4208..5023    +  CDS            KanR: aminoglycoside phosphotransferase; aph(3')-Ia; confers resistance to kanamycin in bacteria or G418 (Geneticin®) in eukaryotes
   5092..5225    +  rep_origin     RSF ori (fragment): Plasmids containing the RSF 1030 origin of replication can be propagated in E. coli cells that contain additional plasmids with compatible origins.
   5227..5283    +  CDS            lacI (fragment): lac repressor; lacI; The lac repressor binds to the lac operator to inhibit transcription in E. coli. This inhibition can be relieved by adding lactose or isopropyl-β-D-thiogalactopyranoside (IPTG).
   5290..5619    +  promoter       SV40 promoter: SV40 enhancer and early promoter
   5819..5938    +  CDS            gpt (fragment): XGPT_ECOLI - Also known as gpp, gxu. Experimental evidence at protein level: Swiss-Prot protein existence level 1. Purine salvage pathway enzyme that catalyzes the transfer of the ribosyl-5-phosphate group from 5-phospho-alpha-D-ribose 1- diphosphate (PRPP) to the N9 position of the 6-oxopurines guanine and xanthine to form the corresponding ribonucleotides GMP (guanosine 5'- monophosphate) and XMP (xanthosine 5'-monophosphate), with the release of PPi. To a lesser extent, also acts on hypoxanthine (PubMed:9100006, PubMed:3886014). Does not ribophosphorylate adenine (PubMed:3886014). From Esch
   5938..6273    +  CDS            gpt (fragment): XGPT_ECOLI - Also known as gpp, gxu. Experimental evidence at protein level: Swiss-Prot protein existence level 1. Purine salvage pathway enzyme that catalyzes the transfer of the ribosyl-5-phosphate group from 5-phospho-alpha-D-ribose 1- diphosphate (PRPP) to the N9 position of the 6-oxopurines guanine and xanthine to form the corresponding ribonucleotides GMP (guanosine 5'- monophosphate) and XMP (xanthosine 5'-monophosphate), with the release of PPi. To a lesser extent, also acts on hypoxanthine (PubMed:9100006, PubMed:3886014). Does not ribophosphorylate adenine (PubMed:3886014). From Esch
   6368..6673    +  CDS            frsA (fragment): FRSA_ECOLI - Also known as yafA. Experimental evidence at protein level: Swiss-Prot protein existence level 1. Catalyzes the hydrolysis of esters (PubMed:15808744). Displays esterase activity toward pNP-butyrate (PubMed:15808744). May stimulate mixed-acid fermentation by acting as a fermentation/respiration switch that down-regulates respiration and up- regulates fermentation rates (PubMed:15169777). From Escherichia coli (strain K12).
   6677..6751    +  CDS            small t antigen (fragment): SV40 (simian virus 40) small t antigen
   6753..6818    +  intron         small t intron: SV40 (simian virus 40) small t antigen intron
   6948..6968    +  CDS            SV40 NLS: nuclear localization signal of SV40 (simian virus 40) large T antigen
   7287..7370    +  CDS            large T antigen (fragment): large T antigen from SV40 (simian virus 40)
   7393..7527    +  polyA_signal   SV40 poly(A) signal: SV40 polyadenylation signal
   7695..8328    +  LTR            3' LTR: 3' long terminal repeat (LTR) from HIV-1
   8375..8500    +  misc_feature   HIV-1 Ψ: packaging signal of human immunodeficiency virus type 1
   8484..8822    +  CDS            HIV-1 gag (fragment): gag protein from human immunodeficiency virus 1; gag
   8997..9230    +  misc_feature   RRE: The Rev response element (RRE) of HIV-1 allows for Rev-dependent mRNA export from the nucleus to the cytoplasm.
   9607..9707    +  CDS            Rev (fragment): human immunodeficiency virus 1 (HIV-1) Rev protein; rev; enhances nuclear export of unspliced and incompletely spliced viral mRNAs
   9744..9861    +  misc_feature   cPPT/CTS: central polypurine tract and central termination sequence of HIV-1
