[The description below was written by a language model from this plasmid's Addgene catalogue record and pLannotate feature annotations shown in this document.]
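Description:
aTY171_pPGK1_iRFP_WPRE is a lentiviral transfer plasmid of about 9.9 kb built on the pHR backbone, intended for stable expression of the near-infrared fluorescent protein iRFP670 in mammalian cells. It is maintained in E. coli through a high-copy ColE1/pUC-type origin and selected with kanamycin via an aph(3')-Ia gene. The annotated fragments of TcR, bom, rop, an RSF origin and lacI appear to be non-functional remnants of earlier backbone cloning steps.

The viral portion runs from a full-length HIV-1 LTR (annotated by the software as a 3' LTR but occupying the upstream, 5' position of the provirus) through the Ψ packaging signal with a partial gag sequence, the Rev response element for Rev-dependent nuclear export of the genomic RNA, and the cPPT/CTS element that aids nuclear import of the reverse-transcribed genome. Because the sequence is circular, this continues into the payload at the start of the numbering. There, the mouse PGK1 promoter drives constitutive expression of iRFP670, a bacteriophytochrome-derived protein that needs biliverdin as a cofactor to fluoresce. It is followed by WPRE, which enhances transcript stability and expression. The unit ends in a ΔU3 self-inactivating 3' LTR, so the integrated provirus lacks LTR promoter activity and expression depends on the internal PGK promoter. Outside the LTRs lies an SV40 promoter with gpt fragments, SV40 small t intron and poly(A) sequences, a legacy cassette of the pHR lineage that is not packaged.

No mammalian drug selection marker lies within the viral unit, so transduced cells would be identified by far-red fluorescence. The record gives its purpose simply as iRFP expression, and it was deposited with work on engineered synthetic organizer cells.
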