Addgene plasmid #225351: aTY171_pPGK1_iRFP_WPRE
Purpose: Lentiviral vector for iRFP expression
Depositing lab: Wendell Lim. Depositing organization: University of California, San Francisco (UCSF). Publication: Synthetic organizer cells guide development via spatial and biochemical instructions. Yamada T, Trentesaux C, Brunger JM, Xiao Y, Stevens AJ, Martyn I, Kasparek P, Shroff NP, Aguilar A, Bruneau BG, Boffelli D, Klein OD, Lim WA. Cell. 2024 Dec 11:S0092-8674(24)01323-0. doi: 10.1016/j.cell.2024.11.017. PubMed 39706189.
Backbone
  Vector backbone: pHR
  Backbone manufacturer: pHR backbone Addgene plasmid 60906
  Vector type: Mammalian Expression, Lentiviral
Growth in bacteria
  Bacterial resistance: Kanamycin, 50 μg/mL
  Growth temperature: 37°C
  Growth strain: NEB Stable
  Copy number: High Copy
Gene/Insert
  Gene/Insert name: iRFP670
  Species: Synthetic
Resource information
  A portion of this plasmid was derived from a plasmid made by: pHR backbone Addgene plasmid 60906 (Lentiviral backbone pAN2424 - Gift from Andrew Ng from El Samad Lab UCSF – pHR backbone)
Terms and licenses: Academic/Nonprofit Terms; Industry Terms: Not Available to Industry
How to cite: aTY171_pPGK1_iRFP_WPRE was a gift from Wendell Lim (Addgene plasmid # 225351 ; http://n2t.net/addgene:225351 ; RRID:Addgene_225351)
